Addgene plasmid #123588: pcDNA6-N-3XFLAG-Fzd6
Depositing lab: Bruce Beutler. Depositing organization: University of Texas Southwestern Medical Center. Publication: LMBR1L regulates lymphopoiesis through Wnt/beta-catenin signaling. Choi JH, Zhong X, McAlpine W, Liao TC, Zhang D, Fang B, Russell J, Ludwig S, Nair-Gill E, Zhang Z, Wang KW, Misawa T, Zhan X, Choi M, Wang T, Li X, Tang M, Sun Q, Yu L, Murray AR, Moresco EMY, Beutler B. Science. 2019 May 10;364(6440). pii: 364/6440/eaau0812. doi: 10.1126/science.aau0812. PubMed 31073040.
Backbone
  Vector backbone: pcDNA6
  Backbone size w/o insert (bp): 5079
  Total vector size (bp): 7209
  Vector type: Mammalian Expression
Growth in bacteria
  Bacterial resistance: Ampicillin, 100 μg/mL
  Growth temperature: 37°C
  Growth strain: DH5alpha
  Copy number: Unknown
Gene/Insert
  Gene/Insert name: frizzled class receptor 6
  Species: M. musculus (mouse)
  Insert size (bp): 2130
  GenBank ID: NM_008056.3
  Entrez Gene: Fzd6 (a.k.a. Fz6)
  Tag / fusion protein: FLAG (N terminal on backbone)
  Cloning method: Ligation Independent Cloning
  Sequencing primers: 5′ TAATACGACTCACTATAGGG; 3′ TAGAAGGCACAGTCGAGGC
Terms and licenses: Academic/Nonprofit Terms; Industry Terms: Not Available to Industry
How to cite: pcDNA6-N-3XFLAG-Fzd6 was a gift from Bruce Beutler (Addgene plasmid # 123588 ; http://n2t.net/addgene:123588 ; RRID:Addgene_123588)
