[The description below was written by a language model from this plasmid's Addgene catalogue record and pLannotate feature annotations shown in this document.]
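Description:
pcDNA6-N-3XFLAG-Fzd6 is a mammalian expression plasmid of about 7.2 kb built on the pcDNA6 backbone, carrying the mouse frizzled class receptor 6 (Fzd6) coding sequence of roughly 2.1 kb fused to an N-terminal FLAG epitope supplied by the backbone. It is propagated in E. coli through a high-copy ColE1/pUC-type origin and selected with ampicillin via the β-lactamase gene. An f1 origin is also present, which allows single-stranded DNA production. For selection in mammalian cells, the backbone includes a blasticidin S deaminase cassette. This cassette is driven by the SV40 early promoter, with an EM7 promoter for bacterial expression, and is terminated by the SV40 polyadenylation signal.

Expression of the tagged receptor is driven by the human cytomegalovirus immediate early enhancer and promoter and terminated by the bovine growth hormone polyadenylation signal. A T7 promoter sits between the CMV promoter and the open reading frame, offering a priming site and the option of in vitro transcription. The automated annotation detects only a fragment of the 3xFLAG sequence just upstream of Fzd6, so the exact tag configuration should be checked against the sequence, although the name and catalogue entry both indicate an N-terminal 3xFLAG. Other short fragment calls (HIV-1 LTR, bleomycin resistance, lacI) are small partial matches and do not appear to represent functional elements. Fzd6 encodes a receptor for Wnt proteins. The associated publication concerns regulation of lymphopoiesis through Wnt/β-catenin signalling, which is consistent with using the plasmid to overexpress epitope-tagged Fzd6 in mammalian cells for detection or immunoprecipitation with anti-FLAG reagents, though the record does not state a specific application.
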