Features (pLannotate 1.2.2; 23 found; start..end, strand, type, name):
      1..380     +  enhancer       CMV enhancer: human cytomegalovirus immediate early enhancer
    381..584     +  promoter       CMV promoter: human cytomegalovirus (CMV) immediate early promoter
    580..613     +  LTR            5' LTR (truncated) (fragment): truncated 5' long terminal repeat (LTR) from HIV-1
    629..647     +  promoter       T7 promoter: promoter for bacteriophage T7 RNA polymerase
    695..715     +  CDS            3xFLAG (fragment): three tandem FLAG® epitope tags
    738..2864    +  CDS            Fzd6: FZD6_MOUSE - Experimental evidence at protein level: Swiss-Prot protein existence level 1. Receptor for Wnt proteins. Most of frizzled receptors are coupled to the beta-catenin canonical signaling pathway, which leads to the activation of disheveled proteins, inhibition of GSK-3 kinase, nuclear accumulation of beta-catenin and activation of Wnt target genes. A second signaling pathway involving PKC and calcium fluxes has been seen for some family members, but it is not yet clear if it represents a distinct pathway or if it can be integrated in the canonical pathway, as PKC seems to be required
   2936..3160    +  polyA_signal   bGH poly(A) signal: bovine growth hormone polyadenylation signal
   3164..3185    +  promoter       SV40 promoter (fragment): SV40 enhancer and early promoter
   3206..3634    +  rep_origin     f1 ori (sequence partly withheld): f1 bacteriophage origin of replication; arrow indicates direction of (+) strand synthesis
   3648..3977    +  promoter       SV40 promoter: SV40 enhancer and early promoter
   4025..4072    +  promoter       EM7 promoter: synthetic bacterial promoter&nbsp
   4091..4489    +  CDS            BSD: blasticidin S deaminase; Aspergillus terreus BSD; confers resistance to blasticidin
   4490..4517    +  CDS            BleoR (fragment): antibiotic-binding protein; Sh ble from Streptoalloteichus hindustanus; confers resistance to bleomycin, phleomycin, and Zeocin™
   4527..4652    +  CDS            ble (fragment): BLE_KLEPN - Experimental evidence at protein level: Swiss-Prot protein existence level 1. Binding protein with a strong affinity to the bleomycin family of antibiotics. Binds to CL990; an antimitotic-antibiotic compound. From Klebsiella pneumoniae.
   4647..4768    +  polyA_signal   SV40 poly(A) signal: SV40 polyadenylation signal
   4841..4857    -  protein_bind   lac operator: The lac repressor binds to the lac operator to inhibit transcription in E. coli. This inhibition can be relieved by adding lactose or isopropyl-β-D-thiogalactopyranoside (IPTG). lac repressor encoded by lacI
   4865..4895    -  promoter       lac promoter: promoter for the E. coli lac operon
   4910..4931    -  protein_bind   CAP binding site: CAP binding activates transcription in the presence of cAMP. E. coli catabolite activator protein
   4944..5036    -  CDS            lacI (fragment): lac repressor; lacI; The lac repressor binds to the lac operator to inhibit transcription in E. coli. This inhibition can be relieved by adding lactose or isopropyl-β-D-thiogalactopyranoside (IPTG).
   5219..5807    -  rep_origin     ori: high-copy-number ColE1/pMB1/pBR322/pUC origin of replication
   5978..6838    -  CDS            AmpR: β-lactamase; bla; confers resistance to ampicillin, carbenicillin, and related antibiotics
   6839..6943    -  promoter       AmpR promoter: bla
   7002..7054    -  misc_feature   bom (fragment): basis of mobility region from pBR322
>Addgene plasmid #123588 | pcDNA6-N-3XFLAG-Fzd6 | addgene full sequence | sequence record 244173 | Addgene NGS Result
GACATTGATTATTGACTAGTTATTAATAGTAATCAATTACGGGGTCATTAGTTCATAGCCCATATATGGA
GTTCCGCGTTACATAACTTACGGTAAATGGCCCGCCTGGCTGACCGCCCAACGACCCCCGCCCATTGACG
TCAATAATGACGTATGTTCCCATAGTAACGCCAATAGGGACTTTCCATTGACGTCAATGGGTGGAGTATT
TACGGTAAACTGCCCACTTGGCAGTACATCAAGTGTATCATATGCCAAGTACGCCCCCTATTGACGTCAA
TGACGGTAAATGGCCCGCCTGGCATTATGCCCAGTACATGACCTTATGGGACTTTCCTACTTGGCAGTAC
ATCTACGTATTAGTCATCGCTATTACCATGGTGATGCGGTTTTGGCAGTACATCAATGGGCGTGGATAGC
GGTTTGACTCACGGGGATTTCCAAGTCTCCACCCCATTGACGTCAATGGGAGTTTGTTTTGGCACCAAAA
TCAACGGGACTTTCCAAAATGTCGTAACAACTCCGCCCCATTGACGCAAATGGGCGGTAGGCGTGTACGG
TGGGAGGTCTATATAAGCAGAGCTCTCTGGCTAACTAGAGAACCCACTGCTTACTGGCTTATCGAAATTA
ATACGACTCACTATAGGGAGACCCAAGCTGGCTAGTTAGAGCTCCTTAAGGTTAACGCCACCATGGACTA
CAAAGACGATGACGACAAGTCTAGAGAATTCGGATCCATGGAAAGGTCCCCGTTTCTGTTGGCGTGCATT
CTTCTGCCCCTCGTAAGAGGACACAGCCTTTTCACCTGTGAGCCAATCACCGTTCCCAGATGTATGAAAA
TGACTTACAACATGACGTTCTTCCCTAACCTGATGGGTCATTATGACCAGGGGATCGCTGCTGTGGAAAT
GGGGCACTTTCTGCATCTTGCAAATCTAGAATGTTCACCAAACATTGAAATGTTCCTTTGCCAAGCTTTT
ATACCAACCTGCACAGAGCAAATTCATGTAGTTCTACCCTGTCGGAAATTGTGTGAGAAAATAGTTTCTG
ATTGCAAAAAACTAATGGACACTTTTGGCATCCGATGGCCTGAAGAACTTGAATGTAACAGATTGCCACA
CTGTGATGACACTGTTCCTGTAACTTCTCATCCACACACAGAGCTTTCTGGGCCACAGAAGAAATCAGAT
CAAGTCCCAAGAGACATTGGATTTTGGTGTCCAAAGCACCTTAGGACTTCCGGGGACCAAGGCTATAGGT
TTCTGGGAATTGAACAGTGTGCCCCTCCGTGCCCCAATATGTATTTTAAAAGTGATGAACTAGACTTTGC
CAAAAGTTTCATAGGAATAGTTTCAATATTTTGTCTTTGTGCAACTCTGTTCACGTTCCTTACATTTTTA
ATTGACGTTAGACGATTCAGATACCCAGAGAGACCAATTATCTATTACTCTGTCTGCTACAGCATTGTCT
CTCTCATGTACTTCGTGGGGTTTTTGCTGGGCAATAGCACGGCTTGTAATAAGGCAGACGAGAAGCTGGA
GCTCGGGGACACCGTTGTCCTAGGGTCAAAGAATAAGGCTTGCAGTGTGGTATTTATGTTTCTGTATTTT
TTTACAATGGCTGGCACCGTGTGGTGGGTGATTCTCACCATTACGTGGTTCTTAGCTGCCGGGAGAAAAT
GGAGTTGCGAAGCTATTGAACAAAAAGCAGTGTGGTTCCATGCCGTTGCCTGGGGGGCGCCCGGGTTCCT
GACCGTCATGCTGCTCGCTATGAATAAGGTTGAAGGAGACAACATTAGCGGCGTTTGCTTCGTTGGCCTG
TATGACCTGGACGCCTCTCGCTACTTCGTCCTTCTGCCTCTGTGCCTCTGCGTATTTGTTGGGCTGTCTC
TCCTCTTAGCCGGCATCATCTCCTTGAATCATGTCCGACAAGTCATACAGCATGATGGCCGGAACCAAGA
GAAGCTAAAGAAATTCATGATTCGCATCGGAGTCTTCAGTGGCCTGTATCTTGTGCCCTTAGTGACACTT
CTCGGTTGCTATGTCTATGAGCTAGTGAACAGGATCACCTGGGAGATGACATGGTTCTCTGATCATTGTC
ACCAGTACCGCATCCCGTGCCCTTACCAGGCAAATCCAAAAGCTCGACCAGAATTGGCTTTATTTATGAT
AAAATATCTGATGACATTAATTGTTGGTATCTCTGCGGTCTTCTGGGTTGGAAGCAAAAAGACGTGCACA
GAATGGGCCGGGTTCTTTAAGCGAAACCGCAAGCGAGACCCCATCAGTGAGAGCCGCCGAGTGCTGCAAG
AGTCCTGTGAGTTCTTCCTGAAGCACAACTCTAAAGTGAAGCACAAGAAGAAGCATGGCGCACCAGGGCC
TCATAGGCTGAAGGTCATTTCCAAGTCCATGGGAACTAGCACAGGAGCGACCACAAATCATGGCACCTCT
GCCATGGCAATCGCTGACCATGATTACTTAGGGCAAGAAACTTCAACAGAAGTCCACACCTCCCCAGAAG
CATCCGTCAAAGAGGGACGAGCAGACCGAGCAAACACTCCCAGCGCCAAAGATCGGGACTGTGGGGAATC
TGCAGGGCCCAGTTCCAAGCTCTCTGGGAACCGGAACGGCAGGGAAAGCCGAGCGGGCGGCCTGAAGGAG
AGAAGCAATGGATCAGAGGGGGCTCCAAGTGAAGGAAGGGTAAGTCCAAAGAGCAGCGTTCCTGAGACTG
GCCTGATAGACTGCAGCACTTCACAGGCCGCCAGTTCTCCAGAACCAACCAGCCTCAAGGGCTCCACATC
TCTGCCTGTTCACTCAGCTTCCAGAGCTAGGAAAGAGCAGGGTGCTGGCAGCCATTCCGACGCTTGACTC
GAGCCATGGAAGCTTGATATCTAACTGACTGAACCGGTGGTACCAAACCCGCTGATCAGCCTCGACTGTG
CCTTCTAGTTGCCAGCCATCTGTTGTTTGCCCCTCCCCCGTGCCTTCCTTGACCCTGGAAGGTGCCACTC
CCACTGTCCTTTCCTAATAAAATGAGGAAATTGCATCGCATTGTCTGAGTAGGTGTCATTCTATTCTGGG
GGGTGGGGTGGGGCAGGACAGCAAGGGGGAGGATTGGGAAGACAATAGCAGGCATGCTGGGGATGCGGTG
GGCTCTATGGCTTCTGAGGCGGAAAGAACCAGCTGGGGCTCTAGGGGGTATCCCC
[124 nt withheld, positions 3206-3329]
C
[91 nt withheld, positions 3331-3421]
A
[49 nt withheld, positions 3423-3471]
CCTTTGACGTTGGAGTCCACGTTCTTT
[37 nt withheld, positions 3499-3535]
ACCCTATCTCGGTCTATTCTTTTGATTTATAAGGGATTTTGCCGATTTCGGCCTATTGGTTAAAAAATGA
GCTGATTTAACAAAAATTTAACGCGAATTAATTCTGTGGAATGTGTGTCAGTTAGGGTGTGGAAAGTCCC
CAGGCTCCCCAGCAGGCAGAAGTATGCAAAGCATGCATCTCAATTAGTCAGCAACCAGGTGTGGAAAGTC
CCCAGGCTCCCCAGCAGGCAGAAGTATGCAAAGCATGCATCTCAATTAGTCAGCAACCATAGTCCCGCCC
CTAACTCCGCCCATCCCGCCCCTAACTCCGCCCAGTTCCGCCCATTCTCCGCCCCATGGCTGACTAATTT
TTTTTATTTATGCAGAGGCCGAGGCCGCCTCTGCCTCTGAGCTATTCCAGAAGTAGTGAGGAGGCTTTTT
TGGAGGCCTAGGCTTTTGCAAAAAGCTCCCGGGAGCTTGTATATCCATTTTCGGATCTGATCAGCACGTG
TTGACAATTAATCATCGGCATAGTATATCGGCATAGTATAATACGACAAGGTGAGGAACTAAACCATGGC
CAAGCCTTTGTCTCAAGAAGAATCCACCCTCATTGAAAGAGCAACGGCTACAATCAACAGCATCCCCATC
TCTGAAGACTACAGCGTCGCCAGCGCAGCTCTCTCTAGCGACGGCCGCATCTTCACTGGTGTCAATGTAT
ATCATTTTACTGGGGGACCTTGTGCAGAACTCGTGGTGCTGGGCACTGCTGCTGCTGCGGCAGCTGGCAA
CCTGACTTGTATCGTCGCGATCGGAAATGAGAACAGGGGCATCTTGAGCCCCTGCGGACGGTGCCGACAG
GTGCTTCTCGATCTGCATCCTGGGATCAAAGCCATAGTGAAGGACAGTGATGGACAGCCGACGGCAGTTG
GGATTCGTGAATTGCTGCCCTCTGGTTATGTGTGGGAGGGCTAAGCACTTCGTGGCCGAGGAGCAGGACT
GACACGTGCTACGAGATTTCGATTCCACCGCCGCCTTCTATGAAAGGTTGGGCTTCGGAATCGTTTTCCG
GGACGCCGGCTGGATGATCCTCCAGCGCGGGGATCTCATGCTGGAGTTCTTCGCCCACCCCAACTTGTTT
ATTGCAGCTTATAATGGTTACAAATAAAGCAATAGCATCACAAATTTCACAAATAAAGCATTTTTTTCAC
TGCATTCTAGTTGTGGTTTGTCCAAACTCATCAATGTATCTTATCATGTCTGTATACCGTCGACCTCTAG
CTAGAGCTTGGCGTAATCATGGTCATAGCTGTTTCCTGTGTGAAATTGTTATCCGCTCACAATTCCACAC
AACATACGAGCCGGAAGCATAAAGTGTAAAGCCTGGGGTGCCTAATGAGTGAGCTAACTCACATTAATTG
CGTTGCGCTCACTGCCCGCTTTCCAGTCGGGAAACCTGTCGTGCCAGCTGCATTAATGAATCGGCCAACG
CGCGGGGAGAGGCGGTTTGCGTATTGGGCGCTCTTCCGCTTCCTCGCTCACTGACTCGCTGCGCTCGGTC
GTTCGGCTGCGGCGAGCGGTATCAGCTCACTCAAAGGCGGTAATACGGTTATCCACAGAATCAGGGGATA
ACGCAGGAAAGAACATGTGAGCAAAAGGCCAGCAAAAGGCCAGGAACCGTAAAAAGGCCGCGTTGCTGGC
GTTTTTCCATAGGCTCCGCCCCCCTGACGAGCATCACAAAAATCGACGCTCAAGTCAGAGGTGGCGAAAC
CCGACAGGACTATAAAGATACCAGGCGTTTCCCCCTGGAAGCTCCCTCGTGCGCTCTCCTGTTCCGACCC
TGCCGCTTACCGGATACCTGTCCGCCTTTCTCCCTTCGGGAAGCGTGGCGCTTTCTCATAGCTCACGCTG
TAGGTATCTCAGTTCGGTGTAGGTCGTTCGCTCCAAGCTGGGCTGTGTGCACGAACCCCCCGTTCAGCCC
GACCGCTGCGCCTTATCCGGTAACTATCGTCTTGAGTCCAACCCGGTAAGACACGACTTATCGCCACTGG
CAGCAGCCACTGGTAACAGGATTAGCAGAGCGAGGTATGTAGGCGGTGCTACAGAGTTCTTGAAGTGGTG
GCCTAACTACGGCTACACTAGAAGAACAGTATTTGGTATCTGCGCTCTGCTGAAGCCAGTTACCTTCGGA
AAAAGAGTTGGTAGCTCTTGATCCGGCAAACAAACCACCGCTGGTAGCGGTGGTTTTTTTGTTTGCAAGC
AGCAGATTACGCGCAGAAAAAAAGGATCTCAAGAAGATCCTTTGATCTTTTCTACGGGGTCTGACGCTCA
GTGGAACGAAAACTCACGTTAAGGGATTTTGGTCATGAGATTATCAAAAAGGATCTTCACCTAGATCCTT
TTAAATTAAAAATGAAGTTTTAAATCAATCTAAAGTATATATGAGTAAACTTGGTCTGACAGTTACCAAT
GCTTAATCAGTGAGGCACCTATCTCAGCGATCTGTCTATTTCGTTCATCCATAGTTGCCTGACTCCCCGT
CGTGTAGATAACTACGATACGGGAGGGCTTACCATCTGGCCCCAGTGCTGCAATGATACCGCGAGACCCA
CGCTCACCGGCTCCAGATTTATCAGCAATAAACCAGCCAGCCGGAAGGGCCGAGCGCAGAAGTGGTCCTG
CAACTTTATCCGCCTCCATCCAGTCTATTAATTGTTGCCGGGAAGCTAGAGTAAGTAGTTCGCCAGTTAA
TAGTTTGCGCAACGTTGTTGCCATTGCTACAGGCATCGTGGTGTCACGCTCGTCGTTTGGTATGGCTTCA
TTCAGCTCCGGTTCCCAACGATCAAGGCGAGTTACATGATCCCCCATGTTGTGCAAAAAAGCGGTTAGCT
CCTTCGGTCCTCCGATCGTTGTCAGAAGTAAGTTGGCCGCAGTGTTATCACTCATGGTTATGGCAGCACT
GCATAATTCTCTTACTGTCATGCCATCCGTAAGATGCTTTTCTGTGACTGGTGAGTACTCAACCAAGTCA
TTCTGAGAATAGTGTATGCGGCGACCGAGTTGCTCTTGCCCGGCGTCAATACGGGATAATACCGCGCCAC
ATAGCAGAACTTTAAAAGTGCTCATCATTGGAAAACGTTCTTCGGGGCGAAAACTCTCAAGGATCTTACC
GCTGTTGAGATCCAGTTCGATGTAACCCACTCGTGCACCCAACTGATCTTCAGCATCTTTTACTTTCACC
AGCGTTTCTGGGTGAGCAAAAACAGGAAGGCAAAATGCCGCAAAAAAGGGAATAAGGGCGACACGGAAAT
GTTGAATACTCATACTCTTCCTTTTTCAATATTATTGAAGCATTTATCAGGGTTATTGTCTCATGAGCGG
ATACATATTTGAATGTATTTAGAAAAATAAACAAATAGGGGTTCCGCGCACATTTCCCCGAAAAGTGCCA
CCTGACGTCGACGGATCGGGAGATCTCCCGATCCCCTATGGTGCACTCTCAGTACAATCTGCTCTGATGC
CGCATAGTTAAGCCAGTATCTGCTCCCTGCTTGTGTGTTGGAGGTCGCTGAGTAGTGCGCGAGCAAAATT
TAAGCTACAACAAGGCAAGGCTTGACCGACAATTGCATGAAGAATCTGCTTAGGGTTAGGCGTTTTGCGC
TGCTTCGCGATGTACGGGCCAGATATACGCGTT
